>Addgene plasmid #241058 | pDMJ2-SARS-CoV-2-Spike (BA.2.12.1-2a) | addgene full sequence | sequence record 486183 | Addgene NGS Result
ATGTTCGTGTTTCTGGTTCTTCTTCCCCTGGTGTCTAGTCAGTGCGTCAACTTGATCACGCGAACACAGA
GCTACACCAATTCCTTTACACGAGGCGTCTACTATCCCGACAAGGTGTTCCGAAGCAGTGTTTTGCACTC
CACGCAGGACCTTTTCTTGCCCTTCTTCTCAAATGTGACTTGGTTTCATGCAATACACGTATCCGGGACT
AATGGCACTAAGAGATTCGACAATCCCGTGTTGCCTTTTAACGACGGCGTGTATTTTGCCAGTACAGAAA
AGAGCAATATTATCCGGGGATGGATCTTCGGCACGACTCTGGATAGTAAAACACAATCCCTGCTGATCGT
GAATAATGCGACAAACGTCGTCATAAAAGTCTGCGAGTTCCAGTTCTGCAACGACCCTTTCCTCGACGTG
TATTACCATAAGAACAATAAATCTTGGATGGAAAGTGAGTTTCGCGTGTACTCCAGTGCAAATAACTGTA
CTTTTGAGTACGTAAGCCAGCCTTTCCTGATGGACCTCGAAGGGAAACAGGGGAACTTTAAGAACCTGCG
CGAATTCGTGTTCAAGAACATCGACGGTTATTTTAAAATATACAGCAAGCACACCCCTATTAACCTGGGC
AGAGATTTGCCACAAGGTTTTAGCGCCCTGGAACCCCTCGTGGACCTTCCTATCGGCATCAACATCACGC
GCTTCCAAACTCTGCTCGCACTGCATCGGTCTTATCTGACCCCTGGAGATTCATCCTCAGGATGGACCGC
GGGTGCTGCTGCATATTATGTGGGATATCTGCAGCCTAGGACCTTCCTGCTCAAATACAACGAGAACGGC
ACCATCACTGACGCTGTTGATTGCGCGCTGGACCCATTGTCTGAAACCAAATGCACACTGAAAAGCTTCA
CAGTCGAGAAGGGCATTTACCAGACGAGCAACTTCAGAGTTCAGCCCACAGAGAGCATCGTTCGCTTCCC
CAACATTACCAATTTGTGCCCATTCGACGAGGTCTTTAACGCAACTAGATTTGCCAGTGTTTACGCCTGG
AACAGGAAACGGATATCCAATTGCGTGGCCGATTACAGCGTACTGTACAATTTCGCTCCCTTTTTCGCCT
TTAAATGCTACGGTGTCTCCCCTACGAAGCTGAATGATCTGTGCTTTACTAATGTCTATGCGGACAGCTT
CGTTATTAGAGGTAACGAGGTCAGCCAAATCGCCCCAGGGCAGACTGGAAACATAGCCGACTACAATTAC
AAACTGCCAGATGATTTCACCGGCTGCGTCATCGCCTGGAACTCCAATAAGCTCGATAGTAAAGTGGGCG
GCAATTACAACTATCGGTATAGGCTGTTTCGAAAGAGCAACCTGAAACCTTTTGAGCGGGACATTTCAAC
AGAGATCTACCAGGCCGGAAACAAGCCCTGCAACGGGGTCGCCGGGTTCAATTGTTACTTCCCGCTGCGG
AGCTATGGATTTTACCCGACTTACGGCGTTGGCCACCAGCCATATCGGGTGGTGGTGCTGTCATTTGAGC
TGCTTCATGCGCCTGCTACAGTATGTGGGCCTAAAAAGTCTACCAATCTGGTGAAAAATAAGTGCGTGAA
CTTCAACTTCAATGGCCTCACCGGGACAGGCGTGTTGACAGAATCCAATAAGAAATTCCTGCCATTCCAG
CAGTTCGGCAGGGATATCGCAGACACGACCGATGCGGTGCGAGATCCCCAGACATTGGAGATTCTGGACA
TTACTCCTTGTTCTTTTGGAGGAGTGAGTGTTATTACTCCCGGCACAAATACCTCAAATCAAGTCGCTGT
GCTGTATCAAGGTGTAAACTGTACCGAGGTCCCCGTGGCTATTCACGCCGACCAGCTGACCCCAACATGG
CGGGTATACAGCACCGGTTCTAATGTATTCCAGACCAGAGCCGGCTGCCTCATTGGAGCCGAGTACGTGA
ACAACTCTTATGAATGTGATATACCGATTGGAGCAGGTATCTGCGCCTCTTATCAGACCCAGACAAAGAG
CCACAGAAGGGCTAGGAGCGTGGCCTCCCAGTCCATAATCGCCTATACAATGTCACTGGGGGCTGAAAAT
CTGGTGGCATACAGTAACAACTCTATCGCTATCCCCACAAATTTTACCATCTCTGTGACTACAGAGATCC
TGCCAGTGTCTATGACTAAAACCTCCGTGGACTGTACCATGTACATCTGTGGTGATAGCACCGAATGTTC
CAACCTGCTCCTGCAGTACGGCAGCTTCTGCACACAGCTGAAGAGGGCACTGACAGGAATCGCCGTCGAA
CAGGATAAGAACACTCAGGAGGTGTTTGCGCAGGTTAAGCAGATTTACAAGACGCCACCAATCAAGTACT
TCGGTGGGTTCAATTTCTCTCAAATTCTGCCTGATCCTTCTAAGCCATCTAAGCGGAGCTTTATAGAGGA
TTTGCTCTTTAATAAGGTGACCCTCGCCGATGCTGGATTTATTAAGCAGTATGGCGACTGTTTGGGAGAC
ATTGCTGCTCGCGATCTGATATGTGCCCAGAAATTCAACGGGCTGACCGTACTCCCACCGCTGCTCACTG
ATGAGATGATCGCACAATATACCAGCGCCCTGCTGGCCGGCACTATTACATCCGGCTGGACGTTCGGAGC
AGGAGCCGCACTGCAAATACCTTTTGCCATGCAGATGGCATATCGCTTCAATGGGATCGGGGTGACCCAG
AACGTCCTGTACGAAAACCAGAAACTTATCGCTAACCAGTTCAATTCCGCCATTGGTAAAATCCAGGACA
GCTTGAGTTCCACAGCCAGCGCCCTCGGGAAATTGCAAGATGTAGTCAATCACAATGCACAAGCCCTGAA
TACTCTCGTCAAGCAACTGTCATCCAAGTTCGGTGCTATATCCTCCGTGCTGAATGATATCCTTAGTAGA
TTGGATAAGGTGGAGGCAGAAGTCCAGATCGACCGGCTTATTACTGGAAGGCTGCAGAGTCTGCAGACGT
ACGTCACGCAGCAGCTTATCAGAGCCGCCGAGATTAGAGCATCTGCGAATCTGGCTGCTACAAAGATGAG
TGAATGCGTGCTCGGGCAATCAAAGCGGGTCGACTTTTGTGGGAAGGGGTACCACCTCATGAGCTTCCCC
CAATCCGCCCCACATGGCGTTGTGTTCCTGCATGTTACTTACGTTCCCGCTCAAGAGAAGAACTTTACTA
CCGCTCCGGCGATCTGCCACGACGGTAAGGCACACTTTCCACGCGAAGGCGTCTTTGTTAGCAATGGAAC
ACACTGGTTTGTTACCCAGAGGAACTTTTATGAGCCCCAGATAATCACAACCGACAACACATTCGTATCT
GGGAACTGTGACGTAGTTATTGGGATCGTGAACAACACCGTGTACGATCCTCTCCAACCGGAACTTGACT
CTTTCAAGGAGGAACTGGATAAGTACTTTAAGAATCACACCTCACCCGATGTTGACCTCGGCGACATTTC
AGGAATTAATGCTAGCGTGGTGAACATCCAGAAAGAGATTGATAGACTTAACGAAGTGGCCAAGAACCTC
AACGAATCACTTATTGACCTGCAGGAGCTGGGAAAATATGAGCAGTACATTAAATGGCCTTGGTACATTT
GGCTGGGCTTTATAGCAGGCCTGATCGCTATCGTCATGGTGACCATCATGCTTTGTTGTATGACTAGCTG
CTGCAGCTGCCTCAAGGGCTGTTGTAGCTGCGGCTCTTGCTGTAAATAATGATGAGGATCCAGATCTGCT
GTGCCTTCTAGTTGCCAGCCATCTGTTGTTTGCCCCTCCCCCGTGCCTTCCTTGACCCTGGAAGGTGCCA
CTCCCACTGTCCTTTCCTAATAAAATGAGGAAATTGCATCGCATTGTCTGAGTAGGTGTCATTCTATTCT
GGGGGGTGGGGTGGGGCAGGACAGCAAGGGGGAGGATTGGGAAGACAATAGCAGGCATGCTGGGGATGCG
GTGGGCTCTATGGGTACCCAGGTGCTGAAGAATTGACCCGGTTCCTCCTGGGCCAGAAAGAAGCAGGCAC
ATCCCCTTCTCTGTGACACACCCTGTCCACGCCCCTGGTTCTTAGTTCCAGCCCCACTCATAGGACACTC
ATAGCTCAGGAGGGCTCCGCCTTCAATCCCACCCGCTAAAGTACTTGGAGCGGTCTCTCCCTCCCTCATC
AGCCCACCAAACCAAACCTAGCCTCCAAGAGTGGGAAGAAATTAAAGCAAGATAGGCTATTAAGTGCAGA
GGGAGAGAAAATGCCTCCAACATGTGAGGAAGTAATGAGAGAAATCATAGAATTTTAAGGCCATGATTTA
AGGCCAATCGGAAAGAACATGTGAGCAAAAGGCCAGCAAAAGGCCAGGAACCGTAAAAAGGCCGCGTTGC
TGGCGTTTTTCCATAGGCTCCGCCCCCCTGACGAGCATCACAAAAATCGACGCTCAAGTCAGAGGTGGCG
AAACCCGACAGGACTATAAAGATACCAGGCGTTTCCCCCTGGAAGCTCCCTCGTGCGCTCTCCTGTTCCG
ACCCTGCCGCTTACCGGATACCTGTCCGCCTTTCTCCCTTCGGGAAGCGTGGCGCTTTCTCATAGCTCAC
GCTGTAGGTATCTCAGTTCGGTGTAGGTCGTTCGCTCCAAGCTGGGCTGTGTGCACGAACCCCCCGTTCA
GCCCGACCGCTGCGCCTTATCCGGTAACTATCGTCTTGAGTCCAACCCGGTAAGACACGACTTATCGCCA
CTGGCAGCAGCCACTGGTAACAGGATTAGCAGAGCGAGGTATGTAGGCGGTGCTACAGAGTTCTTGAAGT
GGTGGCCTAACTACGGCTACACTAGAAGAACAGTATTTGGTATCTGCGCTCTGCTGAAGCCAGTTACCTT
CGGAAAAAGAGTTGGTAGCTCTTGATCCGGCAAACAAACCACCGCTGGTAGCGGTGGTTTTTTTGTTTGC
AAGCAGCAGATTACGCGCAGAAAAAAAGGATCTCAAGAAGATCCTTTGATCTTTTCTACGGGGTCTGACG
CTCAGTGGAACGAAAACTCACGTTAAGGGATTTTGGTCATGAGATTATCAAAAAGGATCTTCACCTAGAT
CCTTTTAAATTAAAAATGAAGTTTTAAATCAATCTAAAGTATATATGAGTAAACTTGGTCTGACAGTTAC
CAATGCTTAATCAGTGAGGCACCTATCTCAGCGATCTGTCTATTTCGTTCATCCATAGTTGCCTGACTCC
CCGTCGTGTAGATAACTACGATACGGGAGGGCTTACCATCTGGCCCCAGTGCTGCAATGATACCGCGAGA
CCCACGCTCACCGGCTCCAGATTTATCAGCAATAAACCAGCCAGCCGGAAGGGCCGAGCGCAGAAGTGGT
CCTGCAACTTTATCCGCCTCCATCCAGTCTATTAATTGTTGCCGGGAAGCTAGAGTAAGTAGTTCGCCAG
TTAATAGTTTGCGCAACGTTGTTGCCATTGCTACAGGCATCGTGGTGTCACGCTCGTCGTTTGGTATGGC
TTCATTCAGCTCCGGTTCCCAACGATCAAGGCGAGTTACATGATCCCCCATGTTGTGCAAAAAAGCGGTT
AGCTCCTTCGGTCCTCCGATCGTTGTCAGAAGTAAGTTGGCCGCAGTGTTATCACTCATGGTTATGGCAG
CACTGCATAATTCTCTTACTGTCATGCCATCCGTAAGATGCTTTTCTGTGACTGGTGAGTACTCAACCAA
GTCATTCTGAGAATAGTGTATGCGGCGACCGAGTTGCTCTTGCCCGGCGTCAATACGGGATAATACCGCG
CCACATAGCAGAACTTTAAAAGTGCTCATCATTGGAAAACGTTCTTCGGGGCGAAAACTCTCAAGGATCT
TACCGCTGTTGAGATCCAGTTCGATGTAACCCACTCGTGCACCCAACTGATCTTCAGCATCTTTTACTTT
CACCAGCGTTTCTGGGTGAGCAAAAACAGGAAGGCAAAATGCCGCAAAAAAGGGAATAAGGGCGACACGG
AAATGTTGAATACTCATACTCTTCCTTTTTCAATATTATTGAAGCATTTATCAGGGTTATTGTCTCATGA
GCGGATACATATTTGAATGTATTTAGAAAAATAAACAAATAGGGGTTCCGCGCACATTTCCCCGAAAAGT
GCCACCTGACGTCCCAATGATTGCACCATATGCGGTGTGAAATACCGCACAGATGCGTAAGGAGAAAATA
CCGCATCAGATTGGCTATTGGCCATTGCATACGTTGTATCCATATCATAATATGTACATTTATATTGGCT
CATGTCCAACATTACCGCCATGTTGACATTGATTATTGACTAGTTATTAATAGTAATCAATTACGGGGTC
ATTAGTTCATAGCCCATATATGGAGTTCCGCGTTACATAACTTACGGTAAATGGCCCGCCTGGCTGACCG
CCCAACGACCCCCGCCCATTGACGTCAATAATGACGTATGTTCCCATAGTAACGCCAATAGGGACTTTCC
ATTGACGTCAATGGGTGGAGTATTTACGGTAAACTGCCCACTTGGCAGTACATCAAGTGTATCATATGCC
AAGTACGCCCCCTATTGACGTCAATGACGGTAAATGGCCCGCCTGGCATTATGCCCAGTACATGACCTTA
TGGGACTTTCCTACTTGGCAGTACATCTACGTATTAGTCATCGCTATTACCATGGTGATGCGGTTTTGGC
AGTACATCAATGGGCGTGGATAGCGGTTTGACTCACGGGGATTTCCAAGTCTCCACCCCATTGACGTCAA
TGGGAGTTTGTTTTGGCACCAAAATCAACGGGACTTTCCAAAATGTCGTAACAACTCCGCCCCATTGACG
CAAATGGGCGGTAGGCGTGTACGGTGGGAGGTCTATATAAGCAGAGCTCGTTTAGTGAACCGTCAGATCG
CCTGGAGACGCCATCCACGCTGTTTTGACCTCCATAGAAGACACCGGGACCGATCCAGCCTCCATCGGCT
CGCATCTCTCCTTCACGCGCCCGCCGCCCTACCTGAGGCCGCCATCCACGCCGGTTGAGTCGCGTTCTGC
CGCCTCCCGCCTGTGGTGCCTCCTGAACTGCGTCCGCCGTCTAGGTAAGTTTAAAGCTCAGGTCGAGACC
GGGCCTTTGTCCGGCGCTCCCTTGGAGCCTACCTAGACTCAGCCGGCTCTCCACGCTTTGCCTGACCCTG
CTTGCTCAACTCTAGTTAACGGTGGAGGGCAGTGTAGTCTGAGCAGTACTCGTTGCTGCCGCGCGCGCCA
CCAGACATAATAGCTGACAGACTAACAGACTGTTCCTTTCCATGGGTCTTTTCTGCAGTCACCGTCGTCG
ACACGTGTGATCAGATATCGCGGCCGCTCTAGA
Features (pLannotate 1.2.2; 10 found; start..end, strand, type, name):
      1..3756    +  CDS            S: SPIKE_SARS2 - Experimental evidence at protein level: Swiss-Prot protein existence level 1. [Spike glycoprotein]: May down-regulate host tetherin (BST2) by lysosomal degradation, thereby counteracting its antiviral activity. From Severe acute respiratory syndrome coronavirus 2 (2019-nCoV) (SARS-CoV-2).
   3779..4003    +  polyA_signal   bGH poly(A) signal: bovine growth hormone polyadenylation signal
   4418..5006    -  rep_origin     ori: high-copy-number ColE1/pMB1/pBR322/pUC origin of replication
   5177..6037    -  CDS            AmpR: β-lactamase; bla; confers resistance to ampicillin, carbenicillin, and related antibiotics
   6038..6142    -  promoter       AmpR promoter: bla
   6182..6239    +  misc_feature   bom (fragment): basis of mobility region from pBR322
   6325..6704    +  enhancer       CMV enhancer: human cytomegalovirus immediate early enhancer
   6705..6908    +  promoter       CMV promoter: human cytomegalovirus (CMV) immediate early promoter
   6997..7224    +  LTR            5' LTR (truncated) (fragment): truncated 5' long terminal repeat (LTR) from human T-cell leukemia virus (HTLV) type 1
   7228..7338    +  intron         CMV intron (fragment): modified intron A from human cytomegalovirus
