[The description below was written by a language model from this plasmid's Addgene catalogue record and pLannotate feature annotations shown in this document.]
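Description:
pDMJ2-SARS-CoV-2-Spike (BA.2.12.1-2a) is a 7.4 kb mammalian expression plasmid built on the pDMJ2 backbone that produces a variant SARS-CoV-2 spike glycoprotein for pseudotyping viral particles. It is maintained in E. coli through a high-copy ColE1/pUC-type origin and selected with ampicillin via a β-lactamase gene driven by its own bla promoter. A short fragment of the pBR322 basis-of-mobility region is also annotated in the backbone. No mammalian selection marker or reporter appears in the feature table, consistent with a plasmid meant for transient transfection.

The expression cassette begins with the human cytomegalovirus immediate-early enhancer and promoter, followed by a fragment of the HTLV-1 5' LTR and a fragment of modified CMV intron A. Leader elements of this kind are commonly placed upstream of a coding sequence to improve transcript processing and translation. These lead into the spike open reading frame of about 3.76 kb, which was made by gene synthesis, and the transcript is terminated by the bovine growth hormone polyadenylation signal. No epitope tag is annotated.

The insert carries an Omicron BA.2.12.1-like background of substitutions and a small N-terminal deletion (residues 24 to 26), with many changes clustered in the receptor-binding domain, including L452R, E484A, Q493R, Q498Y, N501Y and Y505H, along with D614G, P681H and S704L elsewhere. The associated publication concerns computationally designed proteins that mimic antibody escape in viral evolution, so the "2a" designation probably marks a designed variant, although the record does not define it. The plasmid's stated purpose is to supply spike as the envelope protein when creating pseudotyped virus. The packaging and reporter components needed for this are not part of this plasmid.
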