Addgene plasmid #241058: pDMJ2-SARS-CoV-2-Spike (BA.2.12.1-2a)
Purpose: Expresses SARS-CoV-2 spike (BA.2.12.1-2a) protein for creating pseudotyped virus
Depositing lab: Jeremy Luban. Depositing organization: University of Massachusetts, Worcester. Publication: Computationally designed proteins mimic antibody immune evasion in viral evolution. Youssef N, Gurev S, Ghantous F, Brock KP, Jaimes JA, Thadani NN, Dauphin A, Sherman AC, Yurkovetskiy L, Soto D, Estanboulieh R, Kotzen B, Notin P, Kollasch AW, Cohen AA, Dross SE, Erasmus J, Fuller DH, Bjorkman PJ, Lemieux JE, Luban J, Seaman MS, Marks DS. Immunity. 2025 May 6:S1074-7613(25)00178-5. doi: 10.1016/j.immuni.2025.04.015. PubMed 40345199.
Backbone
  Vector backbone: pDMJ2
  Vector type: Mammalian Expression
Growth in bacteria
  Bacterial resistance: Ampicillin, 100 μg/mL
  Growth temperature: 37°C
  Growth strain: DH5alpha
  Copy number: High Copy
Gene/Insert
  Gene/Insert name: Spike (BA.2.12.1-2a)
  Species: SARS-CoV-2
  Mutation: T19I,L24del,P25del,P26del,A27S,G142D,V213G,G339D,S371F,S373P,S375F,T376A,D405N,R408S,K417N,N440K,L452R,S477N,T478K,E484A,Q493R,Q498Y,N501Y,Y505H,D614G,H655Y,N679K,P681H,S704L,N764K,D796Y,Q954H,N969K
  Entrez Gene: S (a.k.a. GU280_gp02, spike glycoprotein)
  Cloning method: Gene Synthesis
Terms and licenses: Academic/Nonprofit Terms; Industry Terms: Not Available to Industry
How to cite: pDMJ2-SARS-CoV-2-Spike (BA.2.12.1-2a) was a gift from Jeremy Luban (Addgene plasmid # 241058 ; http://n2t.net/addgene:241058 ; RRID:Addgene_241058)
